>Addgene plasmid #223741 | pBIG1a_GST-TEV-CK2alpha'_CK2beta | addgene full sequence | sequence record 447702 | Addgene NGS Result
TTCTCTGTCACAGAATGAAAATTTTTCTGTCATCTCTTCGTTATTAATGTTTGTAATTGACTGAATATCA
ACGCTTATTTGCAGCCTGAACTGGGAGGCAGAATAAATGATCATATCGTCAATTATTACCTCCACGGGGA
GAGCCTGAGCAAACTGGCCTCAGGCATTTGAGAAGCACACGGTCACACTGCTTCCGGTAGTCAATAAACC
GGTAAGTAGCGTATGCGCTCACGCAACTGGTCCAGAACCTTGACCGAACGCAGCGGTGGTAACGGCGCAG
TGGCGGTTTTCATGGCTTGTTATGACTGTTTTTTTGGGGTACAGTCTATGCCTCGGGCATCCAAGCAGCA
AGCGCGTTACGCCGTGGGTCGATGTTTGATGTTATGGAGCAGCAACGATGTTACGCAGCAGGGCAGTCGC
CCTAAAACAAAGTTAAACATCATGAGGGAAGCGGTGATCGCCGAAGTATCGACTCAACTATCAGAGGTAG
TTGGCGTCATCGAGCGCCATCTCGAACCGACGTTGCTGGCCGTACATTTGTACGGCTCCGCAGTGGATGG
CGGCCTGAAGCCACACAGTGATATTGATTTGCTGGTTACGGTGACCGTAAGGCTTGATGAAACAACGCGG
CGAGCTTTGATCAACGACCTTTTGGAAACTTCGGCTTCCCCTGGAGAGAGCGAGATTCTCCGCGCTGTAG
AAGTCACCATTGTTGTGCACGACGACATCATTCCGTGGCGTTATCCAGCTAAGCGCGAACTGCAATTTGG
AGAATGGCAGCGCAATGACATTCTTGCAGGTATCTTCGAGCCAGCCACGATCGACATTGATCTGGCTATC
TTGCTGACAAAAGCAAGAGAACATAGCGTTGCCTTGGTAGGTCCAGCGGCGGAGGAACTCTTTGATCCGG
TTCCTGAACAGGATCTATTTGAGGCGCTAAATGAAACCTTAACGCTATGGAACTCGCCGCCCGACTGGGC
TGGCGATGAGCGAAATGTAGTGCTTACGTTGTCCCGCATTTGGTACAGCGCAGTAACCGGCAAAATCGCG
CCGAAGGATGTCGCTGCCGACTGGGCAATGGAGCGCCTGCCGGCCCAGTATCAGCCCGTCATACTTGAAG
CTAGACAGGCTTATCTTGGACAAGAAGAAGATCGCTTGGCCTCGCGCGCAGATCAGTTGGAAGAATTTGT
CCACTACGTGAAAGGCGAGATCACCAAGGTAGTCGGCAAATAATGTCTAACAATTCGTTCAAGCCGACGG
ATTGGCGAATGGG
[124 nt withheld, positions 1274-1397]
C
[91 nt withheld, positions 1399-1489]
A
[49 nt withheld, positions 1491-1539]
CCTTTGACGTTGGAGTCCACGTTCTT
[37 nt withheld, positions 1566-1602]
ACCCTATCTCGGTCTATTCTTTTGATTTATAAGGGATTTTGCCGATTTCGGCCTATTGGTTAAAAAATGA
GCTGATTTAACAAAAATTTAACGCGAATTTTAACAAAATATTAACGCTTACAATTTAGGTGGCACTTTTC
GGGGAAATGTGCGCGGAACCCCTATTTGTTTATTTTTCTAAATACATTCAAATATGTATCCGCTCATGAG
ACAATAACCCTGATAAATGCTTCAATAATATTGAAAAAGGAAGAGTATGAGTATTCAACATTTCCGTGTC
GCCCTTATTCCCTTTTTTGCGGCATTTTGCCTTCCTGTTTTTGCTCACCCAGAAACGCTGGTGAAAGTAA
AAGATGCTGAAGATCAGTTGGGTGCACGAGTGGGTTACATCGAACTGGATCTCAACAGCGGTAAGATCCT
TGAGAGTTTTCGCCCCGAAGAACGTTTTCCAATGATGAGCACTTTTAAAGTTCTGCTATGTGGCGCGGTA
TTATCCCGTATTGACGCCGGGCAAGAGCAACTCGGTCGCCGCATACACTATTCTCAGAATGACTTGGTTG
AGTACTCACCAGTCACAGAAAAGCATCTTACGGATGGCATGACAGTAAGAGAATTATGCAGTGCTGCCAT
AACCATGAGTGATAACACTGCGGCCAACTTACTTCTGACAACGATCGGAGGACCGAAGGAGCTAACCGCT
TTTTTGCACAACATGGGGGATCATGTAACTCGCCTTGATCGTTGGGAACCGGAGCTGAATGAAGCCATAC
CAAACGACGAGCGTGACACCACGATGCCTGTAGCAATGGCAACAACGTTGCGCAAACTATTAACTGGCGA
ACTACTTACTCTAGCTTCCCGGCAACAATTAATAGACTGGATGGAGGCGGATAAAGTTGCAGGACCACTT
CTGCGCTCGGCCCTTCCGGCTGGCTGGTTTATTGCTGATAAATCTGGAGCCGGTGAGCGTGGGTCTCGCG
GTATCATTGCAGCACTGGGGCCAGATGGTAAGCCCTCCCGTATCGTAGTTATCTACACGACGGGGAGTCA
GGCAACTATGGATGAACGAAATAGACAGATCGCTGAGATAGGTGCCTCACTGATTAAGCATTGGTAACTG
TCAGACCAAGTTTACTCATATATACTTTAGATTGATTTAAAACTTCATTTTTAATTTAAAAGGATCTAGG
TGAAGATCCTTTTTGATAATCTCATGACCAAAATCCCTTAACGTGAGTTTTCGTTCCACTGAGCGTCAGA
CCCCGTAGAAAAGATCAAAGGATCTTCTTGAGATCCTTTTTTTCTGCGCGTAATCTGCTGCTTGCAAACA
AAAAAACCACCGCTACCAGCGGTGGTTTGTTTGCCGGATCAAGAGCTACCAACTCTTTTTCCGAAGGTAA
CTGGCTTCAGCAGAGCGCAGATACCAAATACTATTCTTCTAGTGTAGCCGTAGTTAGGCCACCACTTCAA
GAACTCTGTAGCACCGCCTACATACCTCGCTCTGCTAATCCTGTTACCAGTGGCTGCTGCCAGTGGCGAT
AAGTCGTGTCTTACCGGGTTGGACTCAAGACGATAGTTACCGGATAAGGCGCAGCGGTCGGGCTGAACGG
GGGGTTCGTGCACACAGCCCAGCTTGGAGCGAACGACCTACACCGAACTGAGATACCTACAGCGTGAGCT
ATGAGAAAGCGCCACGCTTCCCGAAGGGAGAAAGGCGGACAGGTATCCGGTAAGCGGCAGGGTCGGAACA
GGAGAGCGCACGAGGGAGCTTCCAGGGGGAAACGCCTGGTATCTTTATAGTCCTGTCGGGTTTCGCCACC
TCTGACTTGAGCGTCGATTTTTGTGATGCTCGTCAGGGGGGCGGAGCCTATGGAAAAACGCCAGCAACGC
GGCCTTTTTACGGTTCCTGGCCTTTTGCTGGCCTTTTGCTCACATGTTCTTTCCTGCGTTATCCCCTGAT
TCTGTGGATAACCGTATTACCGCCTTTGAGTGAGCTGATACCGCTCGCCGCAGCCGAACGACCGAGCGCA
GCGAGTCAGTGAGCGAGGAAGCGGAAGAGCGCCTGATGCGGTATTTTCTCCTTACGCATCTGTGCGGTAT
TTCACACCGCATAGACCAGCCGCGTAACCTGGCAAAATCGGTTACGGTTGAGTAATAAATGGATGCCCTG
CGTAAGCGGGTGTGGGCGGACAATAAAGTCTTAAACTGAACAAAATAGATCTAAACTATGACAATAAAGT
CTTAAACTAGACAGAATAGTTGTAAACTGAAATCAGTCCAGTTATGCTGTGAAAAAGCATACTGGACTTT
TGTTATGGCTAAAGCAAACTCTTCATTTTCTGAAGTGCAAATTGCCCGTCGTATTAAAGAGGGGCGTGGC
CAAGGGCATGGTAAAGACTATATTCGCGGCGTTGTGACAATTTACCGAACAACTCCGCGGCCGGGAAGCC
GATCTCGGCTTGAACGAATTGTTAGGTGGCGGTACTTGGGTCGATATCAAAGTGCATCACTTCTTCCCGT
ATGCCCAACTTTGTATAGAGAGCCACTGCGGGATCGTCACCGTAATCTGCTTGCACGTAGATCACATAAG
CACCAAGCGCGTTGGCCTCATGCTTGAGGAGATTGATGAGCGCGGTGGCAATGCCCTGCCTCCGGTGCTC
GCCGGAGACTGCGAGATCATAGATATAGATCTCACTACGCGGCTGCTCAAACTTGGGCAGAACGTAAGCC
GCGAGAGCGCCAACAACCGCTTCTTGGTCGAAGGCAGCAAGCGCGATGAATGTCTTACTACGGAGCAAGT
TCCCGAGGTAATCGGAGTCCGGCTGATGTTGGGAGTAGGTGGCTACGTCTCCGAACTCACGACCGAAAAG
ATCAAGAGCAGCCCGCATGGATTTGACTTGGTCAGGGCCGAGCCTACATGTGCGAATGATGCCCATACTT
GAGCCACCTAACTTTGTTTTAGGGCGACTGCCCTGCTGCGTAACATCGTTGCTGCTGCGTAACATCGTTG
CTGCTCCATAACATCAAACATCGACCCACGGCGTAACGCGCTTGCTGCTTGGATGCCCGAGGCATAGACT
GTACAAAAAAACAGTCATAACAAGCCATGAAAACCGCCACTGCGCCGTTACCACCGCTGCGTTCGGTCAA
GGTTCTGGACCAGTTGCGTGAGCGCATACGCTACTTGCATTACAGTTTACGAACCGAACAGGCTTATGTC
AACTGGGTTTGTGCCTTCATCCGTTTCCACGGTGTGCGTCACCCGGCAACCTTGGGCAGCAGCGAAGTCG
AGGCATTTCTGTCCTGGCTGGCGAACGAGCGCAAGGTTTCGGTCTCCACGCATCGTCAGGCATTGGCGGC
CTTGCTGTTCTTCTACGGCAAGGTGCTGTGCACGGATCTGCCCTTGCTTCAGGAGATCGGTAGACCTCGG
CCGTCGCGGCGCTTGCCGGTGGTGCTGACCCCGGATGAAGTGGTTCGCATCCTCGGTTTTCTGGAAGGCG
AGCATCGTTTGTTCGCCCAGGACTCTAGCTATAGTTCTAGTGGTTGGCTACAGCTTTGTTTGTACTATCA
ACAGGTTGAACTGCTGATCAACAGATCCTCTACGCGGCCGCGGTACCATAACTTCGTATAGCATACATTA
TACGAAGTTATCTGGGTTTAAACGCTCTATGGTCTAAAGTTTTTATCGAGGCTAACTGAAACACGGAAGG
AGACAATACCGGAAGGAACCCGCGCTATGACGGCAATAAAAAGACAGAATAAAACGCACGGGTGTTGGGT
CGTTTGTTCATAAACGCGGGGTTCGGTCCCAGGGCTGGCACTCTGTCAAGTGAACGCTCTATGGTCTAAA
GATTTAAATCGACCTACTCCGGAATATTAATAGATCATGGAGATAATTAAAATGATAACCATCTCGCAAA
TAAATAAGTATTTTACTGTTTTCGTAACAGTTTTGTAATAAAAAAACCTATAAATATTCCGGATTATTCA
TACCGTCCCACCATCGGGCGCGGATCCCGGTCCGACATATGAGCGCGCGGAATTCATGTCGGCCCTGCAG
ATGTCCCCTATACTAGGTTATTGGAAAATTAAGGGCCTTGTGCAACCCACTCGACTTCTTTTGGAATATC
TTGAAGAAAAATATGAAGAGCATTTGTATGAGCGCGATGAAGGTGATAAATGGCGAAACAAAAAGTTTGA
ATTGGGTTTGGAGTTTCCCAATCTTCCTTATTATATTGATGGTGATGTTAAATTAACACAGTCTATGGCC
ATCATACGTTATATAGCTGACAAGCACAACATGTTGGGTGGTTGTCCAAAAGAGCGTGCAGAGATTTCAA
TGCTTGAAGGAGCGGTTTTGGATATTAGATACGGTGTTTCGAGAATTGCATATAGTAAAGACTTTGAAAC
TCTCAAAGTTGATTTTCTTAGCAAGCTACCTGAAATGCTGAAAATGTTCGAAGATCGTTTATGTCATAAA
ACATATTTAAATGGTGATCATGTAACCCATCCTGACTTCATGTTGTATGACGCTCTTGATGTTGTTTTAT
ACATGGACCCAATGTGCCTGGATGCGTTCCCAAAATTAGTTTGTTTTAAAAAACGTATTGAAGCTATCCC
ACAAATTGATAAGTACTTGAAATCCAGCAAGTATATAGCATGGCCTTTGCAGGGCTGGCAAGCCACGTTT
GGTGGTGGCGACCATCCTCCAAAAGTCGACGGCTCCGGTGAAAACCTGTATTTCCAGGGAGGTGGCAAGC
TTATGCCCGGCCCGGCCGCGGGCAGCAGGGCCCGGGTCTACGCCGAGGTGAACAGTCTGAGGAGCCGCGA
GTACTGGGACTACGAGGCTCACGTCCCGAGCTGGGGTAATCAAGATGATTACCAACTGGTTCGAAAACTT
GGTCGGGGAAAATATAGTGAAGTATTTGAGGCCATTAATATCACCAACAATGAGAGAGTGGTTGTAAAAA
TCCTGAAGCCAGTGAAGAAAAAGAAGATAAAACGAGAGGTTAAGATTCTGGAGAACCTTCGTGGTGGAAC
AAATATCATTAAGCTGATTGACACTGTAAAGGACCCCGTGTCAAAGACACCAGCTTTGGTATTTGAATAT
ATCAATAATACAGATTTTAAGCAACTCTACCAGATCCTGACAGACTTTGATATCCGGTTTTATATGTATG
AACTACTTAAAGCTCTGGATTACTGCCACAGCAAGGGAATCATGCACAGGGATGTGAAACCTCACAATGT
CATGATAGATCACCAACAGAAAAAGCTGCGACTGATAGATTGGGGTCTGGCAGAATTCTATCATCCTGCT
CAGGAGTACAATGTTCGTGTAGCCTCAAGGTACTTCAAGGGACCAGAGCTCCTCGTGGACTATCAGATGT
ATGATTATAGCTTGGACATGTGGAGTTTGGGCTGTATGTTAGCAAGCATGATCTTTCGAAGGGAACCATT
CTTCCATGGACAGGACAACTATGACCAGCTTGTTCGCATTGCCAAGGTTCTGGGTACAGAAGAACTGTAT
GGGTATCTGAAGAAGTATCACATAGACCTAGATCCACACTTCAACGATATCCTGGGACAACATTCACGGA
AACGCTGGGAAAACTTTATCCATAGTGAGAACAGACACCTTGTCAGCCCTGAGGCCCTAGATCTTCTGGA
CAAACTTCTGCGATACGACCATCAACAGAGACTGACTGCCAAAGAGGCCATGGAGCACCCATACTTCTAC
CCTGTGGTGAAGGAGCAGTCCCAGCCTTGTGCAGACAATGCTGTGCTTTCCAGTGGTCTCACGGCAGCAC
GATGAAAGCTTGTCGAGAAGTACTAGAGGATCATAATCAGCCATACCACATTTGTAGAGGTTTTACTTGC
TTTAAAAAACCTCCCACACCTCCCCCTGAACCTGAAACATAAAATGAATGCAATTGTTGTTGTTAACTTG
TTTATTGCAGCTTATAATGGTTACAAATAAAGCAATAGCATCACAAATTTCACAAATAAAGCATTTTTTT
CACTGCATTCTAGTTGTGGTTTGTCCAAACTCATCAATGTATCTTATCATGTCTGGATCTGATCACTGCT
TGAGCCTAGAAGATCCGGCTGCTAACAAAGCCCGAAAGGAAGCTGAGTTGGCTGCTGCCACCGCTGAGCA
ATAACTATCATAACCATTTAAATAAACTGGATACTATTGCACGTTTAAATCGACCTACTCCGGAATATTA
ATAGATCATGGAGATAATTAAAATGATAACCATCTCGCAAATAAATAAGTATTTTACTGTTTTCGTAACA
GTTTTGTAATAAAAAAACCTATAAATATTCCGGATTATTCATACCGTCCCACCATCGGGCGCGGATCCAT
GAGCAGCTCAGAGGAGGTGTCCTGGATTTCCTGGTTCTGTGGGCTCCGTGGCAATGAATTCTTCTGTGAA
GTGGATGAAGACTACATCCAGGACAAATTTAATCTTACTGGACTCAATGAGCAGGTCCCTCACTATCGAC
AAGCTCTAGACATGATCTTGGACCTGGAGCCTGATGAAGAACTGGAAGACAACCCCAACCAGAGTGACCT
GATTGAGCAGGCAGCCGAGATGCTTTATGGATTGATCCACGCCCGCTACATCCTTACCAACCGTGGCATC
GCCCAGATGTTGGAAAAGTACCAGCAAGGAGACTTTGGTTACTGTCCTCGTGTGTACTGTGAGAACCAGC
CAATGCTTCCCATTGGCCTTTCAGACATCCCAGGTGAAGCCATGGTGAAGCTCTACTGCCCCAAGTGCAT
GGATGTGTACACACCCAAGTCATCAAGACACCATCACACGGATGGCGCCTACTTCGGCACTGGTTTCCCT
CACATGCTCTTCATGGTGCATCCCGAGTACCGGCCCAAGAGACCTGCCAACCAGTTTGTGCCCAGGCTCT
ACGGTTTCAAGATCCATCCGATGGCCTACCAGCTGCAGCTCCAAGCCGCCAGCAACTTCAAGAGCCCAGT
CAAGACGATTCGCTGAAAGCTTGTCGAGAAGTACTAGAGGATCATAATCAGCCATACCACATTTGTAGAG
GTTTTACTTGCTTTAAAAAACCTCCCACACCTCCCCCTGAACCTGAAACATAAAATGAATGCAATTGTTG
TTGTTAACTTGTTTATTGCAGCTTATAATGGTTACAAATAAAGCAATAGCATCACAAATTTCACAAATAA
AGCATTTTTTTCACTGCATTCTAGTTGTGGTTTGTCCAAACTCATCAATGTATCTTATCATGTCTGGATC
TGATCACTGCTTGAGCCTAGAAGATCCGGCTGCTAACAAAGCCCGAAAGGAAGCTGAGTTGGCTGCTGCC
ACCGCTGAGCAATAACTATCATAACCATTTAAATAAATCTATATCTCAATCGGGGTTACGTCGATACCCC
ACCGAGACCCCATTGGGACCAATACGCCCGCGTTTCTTCCTTTTCCCCACCCCAACCCCCAAGTTCGGGT
GAAGGCCCAGGGCTCGCAGCCAACGTCGGGGCGGCAAGCCCTGCCATAGCCACTACGGGTTAATTAAAAA
CTATATCTCAATCGGGGTTTAAACAGGAGATCCGAACCAGATAAGTGAAATCTAGTTCCAAACTATTTTG
TCATTTTTAATTTTCGTATTAGCTTACGACGCTACACCCAGTTCCCATCTATTTTGTCACTCTTCCCTAA
ATAATCCTTAAAAACTCCATTTCCACCCCTCCCAGTTCCCAACTATTTTGTCCGCCCACAGCGGGGCATT
TTTCTTCCTGTTATGTTTTTAATCAAACATCCTGCCAACTCCATGTGACAAACCGTCATCTTCGGCTACT
TT
Features (pLannotate 1.2.2; 27 found; start..end, strand, type, name):
    213..293     -  CDS            int (fragment): INT2_ECOLX - Protein inferred from homology: Swiss-Prot protein existence level 3. Putative integrase believed to be involved in the insertion of antibiotic resistance genes into plasmids and transposons. From Escherichia coli.
    379..435     +  CDS            GmR (fragment): gentamycin acetyltransferase; aacC1; confers resistance to gentamycin
    442..1233    +  CDS            SmR: aminoglycoside adenylyltransferase (Murphy, 1985); aadA; confers resistance to spectinomycin and streptomycin
   1274..1728    +  rep_origin     f1 ori (sequence partly withheld): f1 bacteriophage origin of replication; arrow indicates direction of (+) strand synthesis
   1754..1858    +  promoter       AmpR promoter: bla
   1859..2719    +  CDS            AmpR: β-lactamase; bla; confers resistance to ampicillin, carbenicillin, and related antibiotics
   2890..3478    +  rep_origin     ori: high-copy-number ColE1/pMB1/pBR322/pUC origin of replication
   3664..3715    -  misc_feature   bom (fragment): basis of mobility region from pBR322
   3783..4007    -  mobile_element Tn7R: mini-Tn7 element (right end of the Tn7 transposon) Tn7
   4074..4607    -  CDS            GmR: gentamycin acetyltransferase; aacC1; confers resistance to gentamycin
   4796..4824    -  promoter       Pc promoter: intI1 (promoter lies within the coding sequence); class 1 integron promoter
   4802..5164    -  CDS            YPR2_ECOLX (fragment): Protein predicted: Swiss-Prot protein existence level 4. From Escherichia coli.
   5164..5191    -  rep_origin     R6K γ ori (fragment): γ replication origin from E. coli plasmid R6K; requires the R6K initiator protein pi for replication
   5220..5253    +  protein_bind   loxP: Cre-mediated recombination occurs in the 8-bp core sequence (GCATACAT). Cre recombinase
   5343..5391    +  polyA_signal   HSV TK poly(A) signal: herpes simplex virus thymidine kinase polyadenylation signal (Cole and Stacy, 1985)
   5486..5577    +  promoter       polyhedrin promoter: polh from Autographa californica; promoter for the baculovirus polyhedrin gene
   5663..6316    +  CDS            GST26_SCHJA: Experimental evidence at protein level: Swiss-Prot protein existence level 1. GST isoenzymes appear to play a central role in the parasite detoxification system. Other functions are also suspected including a role in increasing the solubility of haematin in the parasite gut. From Schistosoma japonicum (Blood fluke).
   6365..7414    +  CDS            CSNK2A2: CSK22_HUMAN - Also known as CK2A2. Experimental evidence at protein level: Swiss-Prot protein existence level 1. Catalytic subunit of a constitutively active serine/threonine-protein kinase complex that phosphorylates a large number of substrates containing acidic residues C-terminal to the phosphorylated serine or threonine. Regulates numerous cellular processes, such as cell cycle progression, apoptosis and transcription, as well as viral infection. May act as a regulatory node which integrates and coordinates numerous signals leading to an appropriate cellular response. During mitosis, func
   7441..7524    +  CDS            large T antigen (fragment): large T antigen from SV40 (simian virus 40)
   7547..7681    +  polyA_signal   SV40 poly(A) signal: SV40 polyadenylation signal
   7710..7759    +  CDS            SET1 (fragment): solubility-enhancement tag derived from T7 phage gene 10B
   7837..7928    +  promoter       polyhedrin promoter: polh from Autographa californica; promoter for the baculovirus polyhedrin gene
   7971..8615    +  CDS            CSNK2B: CSK2B_BOVIN - Also known as CK2N. Experimental evidence at protein level: Swiss-Prot protein existence level 1. Regulatory subunit of casein kinase II/CK2. As part of the kinase complex regulates the basal catalytic activity of the alpha subunit a constitutively active serine/threonine-protein kinase that phosphorylates a large number of substrates containing acidic residues C-terminal to the phosphorylated serine or threonine (By similarity). Participates in Wnt signaling (By similarity). From Bos taurus (Bovine).
   8642..8725    +  CDS            large T antigen (fragment): large T antigen from SV40 (simian virus 40)
   8748..8882    +  polyA_signal   SV40 poly(A) signal: SV40 polyadenylation signal
   8911..8960    +  CDS            SET1 (fragment): solubility-enhancement tag derived from T7 phage gene 10B
   9197..9362    -  mobile_element Tn7L: mini-Tn7 element (left end of the Tn7 transposon) Tn7
