[The description below was written by a language model from this plasmid's Addgene catalogue record and pLannotate feature annotations shown in this document.]
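Description:
pBIG1a_GST-TEV-CK2alpha'_CK2beta is a 9.4 kb insect-cell expression plasmid built on the pBiG1a backbone, a multigene assembly vector, and made by Gibson cloning. It is designed to co-produce the two subunits of human casein kinase 2 for purification. In E. coli it replicates from a high-copy ColE1/pUC-type origin and is selected with ampicillin through the bla gene. The feature table also shows an f1 origin, a spectinomycin/streptomycin resistance gene (aadA) in the backbone, and small remnants of an R6K γ origin, a pBR322 bom region and integron sequences.

The payload lies between the Tn7R and Tn7L ends of a mini-Tn7 element, together with a gentamicin resistance gene driven by the Pc promoter and a loxP site. This arrangement allows Tn7 transposition of the whole block into a baculovirus bacmid, with gentamicin selecting for the transposed cargo. Recombinant baculovirus from that bacmid then delivers the genes to insect cells.

Inside the element are two tandem cassettes in the same orientation, each with its own polyhedrin promoter, a very late baculovirus promoter, and an SV40 polyadenylation signal. The first encodes Schistosoma japonicum GST fused to the N terminus of CK2α' (CSNK2A2), the catalytic subunit. The catalogue entry records a TEV protease site between them, which would let the tag be removed after glutathione affinity capture, though the site is not separately annotated. The second encodes untagged CK2β (CSNK2B), the regulatory subunit. The annotation tool matched it to the bovine protein, but the record lists the insert as human. Co-expression should allow CK2β to co-purify with the tagged catalytic subunit. The short "large T antigen" and "SET1" fragments are probably annotation hits within terminator and linker sequences rather than functional coding regions.
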