Addgene plasmid #223741: pBIG1a_GST-TEV-CK2alpha'_CK2beta
Purpose: Expression of recombinant protein for purification
Depositing lab: Sascha Martens. Depositing organization: University of Vienna. Publication: Reconstitution of BNIP3/NIX-mitophagy initiation reveals hierarchical flexibility of the autophagy machinery. Adriaenssens E, Schaar S, Cook ASI, Stuke JFM, Sawa-Makarska J, Nguyen TN, Ren X, Schuschnig M, Romanov J, Khuu G, Uoselis L, Lazarou M, Hummer G, Hurley JH, Martens S. Nat Cell Biol. 2025 Jul 25. doi: 10.1038/s41556-025-01712-y. PubMed 40715440.
Backbone
  Vector backbone: pBiG1a
  Vector type: Insect Expression
Growth in bacteria
  Bacterial resistance: Ampicillin, 100 μg/mL
  Growth temperature: 37°C
  Growth strain: DH5alpha
  Copy number: Unknown
Gene/Insert
  Gene/Insert name: CK2-alphaprime_CK2-beta
  Species: H. sapiens (human)
  Entrez Gene: CSNK2A2 (a.k.a. CK2A2, CK2alpha', CSNK2A1)
  Tag / fusion protein: GST-TEV (N terminal on insert)
  Cloning method: Gibson Cloning
Terms and licenses: Academic/Nonprofit Terms; Industry Terms: Not Available to Industry
Depositor comments: Internal #: SMc1971 . Please visit https://doi.org/10.1101/2024.08.28.609967 for bioRxiv preprint.
How to cite: pBIG1a_GST-TEV-CK2alpha'_CK2beta was a gift from Sascha Martens (Addgene plasmid # 223741 ; http://n2t.net/addgene:223741 ; RRID:Addgene_223741)
